Addgene plasmid #112766: pRK5 GFP RagB (CTD)
Purpose: express GFP-RagB (C terminal domain only)
Depositing lab: Roberto Zoncu. Depositing organization: University of California, Berkeley. Publication: A nutrient-induced affinity switch controls mTORC1 activation by its Rag GTPase-Ragulator lysosomal scaffold. Lawrence RE, Cho KF, Rappold R, Thrun A, Tofaute M, Kim DJ, Moldavski O, Hurley JH, Zoncu R. Nat Cell Biol. 2018 Sep;20(9):1052-1063. doi: 10.1038/s41556-018-0148-6. Epub 2018 Jul 30. PubMed 30061680.
Backbone
  Vector backbone: pRK5
  Vector type: Mammalian Expression
Growth in bacteria
  Bacterial resistance: Ampicillin, 100 μg/mL
  Growth temperature: 37°C
  Growth strain: DH5alpha
  Copy number: Unknown
Gene/Insert
  Gene/Insert name: GFP-RagB (C terminal domain only)
  Species: H. sapiens (human)
  Entrez Gene: RRAGB (a.k.a. RAGB, bA465E19.1)
  Tag / fusion protein: eGFP (N terminal on insert)
  Cloning method: Restriction Enzyme; 5′ cloning site Unknown (unknown if destroyed); 3′ cloning site Unknown (unknown if destroyed)
Terms and licenses: Academic/Nonprofit Terms; Industry Terms: Not Available to Industry
How to cite: pRK5 GFP RagB (CTD) was a gift from Roberto Zoncu (Addgene plasmid # 112766 ; http://n2t.net/addgene:112766 ; RRID:Addgene_112766)
