[The description below was written by a language model from this plasmid's Addgene catalogue record and pLannotate feature annotations shown in this document.]
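Description:
pRK5 GFP RagB (CTD) is a mammalian expression plasmid built on the pRK5 backbone that produces the C-terminal domain of human RagB (gene RRAGB) fused at its N terminus to EGFP. Transcription is driven by the human cytomegalovirus immediate early enhancer and promoter, followed by a fragment of the modified CMV intron A and an SP6 phage promoter. The EGFP coding sequence runs directly into a roughly 440 nt Rag GTPase fragment, and the message is terminated by an SV40 polyadenylation signal. The automated annotation labels this fragment as RRAGA rather than RRAGB. This most likely reflects the close similarity of the two paralogues in this region, but the feature table alone cannot confirm which one is present, and the catalogue entry identifies it as RagB. A short fragment of an immunoglobulin heavy chain signal sequence is annotated upstream of EGFP; it appears to be a backbone remnant, and the record does not indicate that it is part of the expressed fusion.

In bacteria the 5.9 kb plasmid is maintained through a high-copy ColE1/pUC-type origin and selected with ampicillin via the β-lactamase gene. An M13 phage origin is also present, along with an SV40 enhancer/early promoter region and leftover lac elements (lacZα and lacI fragments, lac promoter and operator) and bom and rop fragments inherited from ancestral cloning vectors. No mammalian selection marker is annotated, so the construct is suited to transient transfection. The associated work concerns nutrient-regulated binding between Rag GTPases and the Ragulator lysosomal scaffold in mTORC1 activation, so a fluorescent fusion lacking the N-terminal portion of RagB would serve for imaging localisation or interactions attributable to the C-terminal domain alone.
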