Features (pLannotate 1.2.2; 21 found; start..end, strand, type, name):
     14..393     +  enhancer       CMV enhancer: human cytomegalovirus immediate early enhancer
    394..597     +  promoter       CMV promoter: human cytomegalovirus (CMV) immediate early promoter
    733..776     +  intron         CMV intron (fragment): modified intron A from human cytomegalovirus
    828..846     +  promoter       SP6 promoter: promoter for bacteriophage SP6 RNA polymerase
    850..887     +  CDS            IgH signal sequence (fragment): signal sequence from the mouse immunoglobulin heavy chain variable region
    973..1686    +  CDS            EGFP: EGFP is a basic (constitutively fluorescent) green fluorescent protein published in 1996, derived from Aequorea victoria. It is reported to be a rapidly-maturing weak dimer with moderate acid sensitivity.
   1672..2115    +  CDS            RRAGA (fragment): RRAGA_HUMAN - Experimental evidence at protein level: Swiss-Prot protein existence level 1. (Microbial infection) May alternatively act as a cellular target for adenovirus E3-14.7K, an inhibitor of TNF-alpha functions, thereby affecting cell death. From Homo sapiens (Human).
   2165..2299    +  polyA_signal   SV40 poly(A) signal: SV40 polyadenylation signal
   2368..2725    +  promoter       SV40 promoter: SV40 enhancer and early promoter
   2744..2898    +  CDS            lacZα (fragment): LacZα fragment of β-galactosidase; lacZ fragment
   2904..2955    -  misc_feature   bom (fragment): basis of mobility region from pBR322
   2974..3354    +  rep_origin     M13 ori (sequence partly withheld): M13 bacteriophage origin of replication; arrow indicates direction of (+) strand synthesis
   3430..3479    -  misc_feature   bom (fragment): basis of mobility region from pBR322
   3581..3616    -  CDS            rop (fragment): Rop protein, which maintains plasmids at low copy number; rop
   3711..3815    +  promoter       AmpR promoter: bla
   3816..4676    +  CDS            AmpR: β-lactamase; bla; confers resistance to ampicillin, carbenicillin, and related antibiotics
   4847..5435    +  rep_origin     ori: high-copy-number ColE1/pMB1/pBR322/pUC origin of replication
   5618..5710    +  CDS            lacI (fragment): lac repressor; lacI; The lac repressor binds to the lac operator to inhibit transcription in E. coli. This inhibition can be relieved by adding lactose or isopropyl-β-D-thiogalactopyranoside (IPTG).
   5723..5744    +  protein_bind   CAP binding site: CAP binding activates transcription in the presence of cAMP. E. coli catabolite activator protein
   5759..5789    +  promoter       lac promoter: promoter for the E. coli lac operon
   5797..5813    +  protein_bind   lac operator: The lac repressor binds to the lac operator to inhibit transcription in E. coli. This inhibition can be relieved by adding lactose or isopropyl-β-D-thiogalactopyranoside (IPTG). lac repressor encoded by lacI
>Addgene plasmid #112766 | pRK5 GFP RagB (CTD) | addgene full sequence | sequence record 224990 | Addgene NGS Result
TTCGAGCTCGCCCGACATTGATTATTGACTAGTTATTAATAGTAATCAATTACGGGGTCATTAGTTCATA
GCCCATATATGGAGTTCCGCGTTACATAACTTACGGTAAATGGCCCGCCTGGCTGACCGCCCAACGACCC
CCGCCCATTGACGTCAATAATGACGTATGTTCCCATAGTAACGCCAATAGGGACTTTCCATTGACGTCAA
TGGGTGGAGTATTTACGGTAAACTGCCCACTTGGCAGTACATCAAGTGTATCATATGCCAAGTACGCCCC
CTATTGACGTCAATGACGGTAAATGGCCCGCCTGGCATTATGCCCAGTACATGACCTTATGGGACTTTCC
TACTTGGCAGTACATCTACGTATTAGTCATCGCTATTACCATGGTGATGCGGTTTTGGCAGTACATCAAT
GGGCGTGGATAGCGGTTTGACTCACGGGGATTTCCAAGTCTCCACCCCATTGACGTCAATGGGAGTTTGT
TTTGGCACCAAAATCAACGGGACTTTCCAAAATGTCGTAACAACTCCGCCCCATTGACGCAAATGGGCGG
TAGGCGTGTACGGTGGGAGGTCTATATAAGCAGAGCTCGTTTAGTGAACCGTCAGATCGCCTGGAGACGC
CATCCACGCTGTTTTGACCTCCATAGAAGACACCGGGACCGATCCAGCCTCCGCGGCCGGGAACGGTGCA
TTGGAACGCGGATTCCCCGTGCCAAGAGTGACGTAAGTACCGCCTATAGAGTCTATAGGCCCACCCCCTT
GGCTTCGTTAGAACGCGGCTACAATTAATACATAACCTTATGTATCATACACATACGATTTAGGTGACAC
TATAGAATAACATCCACTTTGCCTTTCTCTCCACAGGTGTCCACTCCCAGGTCCAACTGCACCTCGGTTC
TATCGATTGAATTCGCCACCATGGACTACAAGGATGCCGCTGCCAAGGGCGGAGGTGGATCTGTGAGCAA
GGGCGAGGAGCTGTTCACCGGGGTGGTGCCCATCCTGGTCGAGCTGGACGGCGACGTAAACGGCCACAAG
TTCAGCGTGTCCGGCGAGGGCGAGGGCGATGCCACCTACGGCAAGCTGACCCTGAAGTTCATCTGCACCA
CCGGCAAGCTGCCCGTGCCCTGGCCCACCCTCGTGACCACCCTGACCTACGGCGTGCAGTGCTTCAGCCG
CTACCCCGACCACATGAAGCAGCACGACTTCTTCAAGTCCGCCATGCCCGAAGGCTACGTCCAGGAGCGC
ACCATCTTCTTCAAGGACGACGGCAACTACAAGACCCGCGCCGAGGTGAAGTTCGAGGGCGACACCCTGG
TGAACCGCATCGAGCTGAAGGGCATCGACTTCAAGGAGGACGGCAACATCCTGGGGCACAAGCTGGAGTA
CAACTACAACAGCCACAACGTCTATATCATGGCCGACAAGCAGAAGAACGGCATCAAGGTGAACTTCAAG
ATCCGCCACAACATCGAGGACGGCAGCGTGCAGCTCGCCGACCACTACCAGCAGAACACCCCCATCGGCG
ACGGCCCCGTGCTGCTGCCCGACAACCACTACCTGAGCACCCAGTCCGCCCTGAGCAAAGACCCCAACGA
GAAGCGCGATCACATGGTCCTGCTGGAGTTCGTGACCGCCGCCGGGATCACTCTCGGCATGGACGAGCTG
TACAAGGGAGGCGGTGGATCGGGCGGGGGTGGATCAGTCGACAATGTTCAGCAGCTGGAAATGAACCTAA
GGAATTTTGCTGAAATTATCGAAGCTGATGAAGTACTTCTTTTTGAGAGAGCTACTTTTCTGGTAATTTC
TCACTATCAGTGTAAAGAGCAGCGTGATGCCCATAGATTTGAGAAAATAAGCAACATTATTAAGCAGTTC
AAGCTGAGCTGCAGCAAGCTGGCTGCCTCTTTCCAGAGTATGGAAGTCAGGAACTCTAACTTCGCTGCTT
TCATTGACATCTTTACATCCAACACTTATGTGATGGTTGTGATGTCTGATCCGTCCATTCCTTCTGCAGC
TACTCTGATCAACATCCGCAATGCCAGGAAACACTTTGAAAAGCTGGAAAGAGTGGATGGACCAAAGCAG
TGTCTTCTCATGCGCTTAGCGGCCGCTAAGTAAGTAAGGATCCCCAGCTTGGCCGCCATGGCCCAACTTG
TTTATTGCAGCTTATAATGGTTACAAATAAAGCAATAGCATCACAAATTTCACAAATAAAGCATTTTTTT
CACTGCATTCTAGTTGTGGTTTGTCCAAACTCATCAATGTATCTTATCATGTCTGGATCGGGAATTAATT
CGGCGCAGCACCATGGCCTGAAATAACCTCTGAAAGAGGAACTTGGTTAGGTACCTTCTGAGGCGGAAAG
AACCAGCTGTGGAATGTGTGTCAGTTAGGGTGTGGAAAGTCCCCAGGCTCCCCAGCAGGCAGAAGTATGC
AAAGCATGCATCTCAATTAGTCAGCAACCAGGTGTGGAAAGTCCCCAGGCTCCCCAGCAGGCAGAAGTAT
GCAAAGCATGCATCTCAATTAGTCAGCAACCATAGTCCCGCCCCTAACTCCGCCCATCCCGCCCCTAACT
CCGCCCAGTTCCGCCCATTCTCCGCCCCATGGCTGACTAATTTTTTTTATTTATGCAGAGGCCGAGGCCG
CCTCGGCCTCTGAGCTATTCCAGAAGTAGTGAGGAGGCTTTTTTGGAGGCCTAGGCTTTTGCAAAAAGCT
GTTAACAGCTTGGCACTGGCCGTCGTTTTACAACGTCGTGACTGGGAAAACCCTGGCGTTACCCAACTTA
ATCGCCTTGCAGCACATCCCCCTTTCGCCAGCTGGCGTAATAGCGAAGAGGCCCGCACCGATCGCCCTTC
CCAACAGTTGCGCAGCCTGAATGGCGAATGGCGCCTGATGCGGTATTTTCTCCTTACGCATCTGTGCGGT
ATTTCACACCGCATA
[142 nt withheld, positions 2956-3097]
C
[141 nt withheld, positions 3099-3239]
CCTTTGACGTTGGAGTCCACGTTCTTT
[37 nt withheld, positions 3267-3303]
ACCCTATCTCGGGCTATTCTTTTGATTTATAAGGGATTTTGCCGATTTCGGCCTATTGGTTAAAAAATGA
GCTGATTTAACAAAAATTTAACGCGAATTTTAACAAAATATTAACGTTTACAATTTTATGGTGCACTCTC
AGTACAATCTGCTCTGATGCCGCATAGTTAAGCCAGCCCCGACACCCGCCAACACCCGCTGACGCGCCCT
GACGGGCTTGTCTGCTCCCGGCATCCGCTTACAGACAAGCTGTGACCGTCTCCGGGAGCTGCATGTGTCA
GAGGTTTTCACCGTCATCACCGAAACGCGCGAGACGAAAGGGCCTCGTGATACGCCTATTTTTATAGGTT
AATGTCATGATAATAATGGTTTCTTAGACGTCAGGTGGCACTTTTCGGGGAAATGTGCGCGGAACCCCTA
TTTGTTTATTTTTCTAAATACATTCAAATATGTATCCGCTCATGAGACAATAACCCTGATAAATGCTTCA
ATAATATTGAAAAAGGAAGAGTATGAGTATTCAACATTTCCGTGTCGCCCTTATTCCCTTTTTTGCGGCA
TTTTGCCTTCCTGTTTTTGCTCACCCAGAAACGCTGGTGAAAGTAAAAGATGCTGAAGATCAGTTGGGTG
CACGAGTGGGTTACATCGAACTGGATCTCAACAGCGGTAAGATCCTTGAGAGTTTTCGCCCCGAAGAACG
TTTTCCAATGATGAGCACTTTTAAAGTTCTGCTATGTGGCGCGGTATTATCCCGTATTGACGCCGGGCAA
GAGCAACTCGGTCGCCGCATACACTATTCTCAGAATGACTTGGTTGAGTACTCACCAGTCACAGAAAAGC
ATCTTACGGATGGCATGACAGTAAGAGAATTATGCAGTGCTGCCATAACCATGAGTGATAACACTGCGGC
CAACTTACTTCTGACAACGATCGGAGGACCGAAGGAGCTAACCGCTTTTTTGCACAACATGGGGGATCAT
GTAACTCGCCTTGATCGTTGGGAACCGGAGCTGAATGAAGCCATACCAAACGACGAGCGTGACACCACGA
TGCCTGTAGCAATGGCAACAACGTTGCGCAAACTATTAACTGGCGAACTACTTACTCTAGCTTCCCGGCA
ACAATTAATAGACTGGATGGAGGCGGATAAAGTTGCAGGACCACTTCTGCGCTCGGCCCTTCCGGCTGGC
TGGTTTATTGCTGATAAATCTGGAGCCGGTGAGCGTGGGTCTCGCGGTATCATTGCAGCACTGGGGCCAG
ATGGTAAGCCCTCCCGTATCGTAGTTATCTACACGACGGGGAGTCAGGCAACTATGGATGAACGAAATAG
ACAGATCGCTGAGATAGGTGCCTCACTGATTAAGCATTGGTAACTGTCAGACCAAGTTTACTCATATATA
CTTTAGATTGATTTAAAACTTCATTTTTAATTTAAAAGGATCTAGGTGAAGATCCTTTTTGATAATCTCA
TGACCAAAATCCCTTAACGTGAGTTTTCGTTCCACTGAGCGTCAGACCCCGTAGAAAAGATCAAAGGATC
TTCTTGAGATCCTTTTTTTCTGCGCGTAATCTGCTGCTTGCAAACAAAAAAACCACCGCTACCAGCGGTG
GTTTGTTTGCCGGATCAAGAGCTACCAACTCTTTTTCCGAAGGTAACTGGCTTCAGCAGAGCGCAGATAC
CAAATACTGTTCTTCTAGTGTAGCCGTAGTTAGGCCACCACTTCAAGAACTCTGTAGCACCGCCTACATA
CCTCGCTCTGCTAATCCTGTTACCAGTGGCTGCTGCCAGTGGCGATAAGTCGTGTCTTACCGGGTTGGAC
TCAAGACGATAGTTACCGGATAAGGCGCAGCGGTCGGGCTGAACGGGGGGTTCGTGCACACAGCCCAGCT
TGGAGCGAACGACCTACACCGAACTGAGATACCTACAGCGTGAGCTATGAGAAAGCGCCACGCTTCCCGA
AGGGAGAAAGGCGGACAGGTATCCGGTAAGCGGCAGGGTCGGAACAGGAGAGCGCACGAGGGAGCTTCCA
GGGGGAAACGCCTGGTATCTTTATAGTCCTGTCGGGTTTCGCCACCTCTGACTTGAGCGTCGATTTTTGT
GATGCTCGTCAGGGGGGCGGAGCCTATGGAAAAACGCCAGCAACGCGGCCTTTTTACGGTTCCTGGCCTT
TTGCTGGCCTTTTGCTCACATGTTCTTTCCTGCGTTATCCCCTGATTCTGTGGATAACCGTATTACCGCC
TTTGAGTGAGCTGATACCGCTCGCCGCAGCCGAACGACCGAGCGCAGCGAGTCAGTGAGCGAGGAAGCGG
AAGAGCGCCCAATACGCAAACCGCCTCTCCCCGCGCGTTGGCCGATTCATTAATGCAGCTGGCACGACAG
GTTTCCCGACTGGAAAGCGGGCAGTGAGCGCAACGCAATTAATGTGAGTTAGCTCACTCATTAGGCACCC
CAGGCTTTACACTTTATGCTTCCGGCTCGTATGTTGTGTGGAATTGTGAGCGGATAACAATTTCACACAG
GAAACAGCTATGACATGATTACGAATTAA
